>Addgene plasmid #248009 | pET28-hisSumo-KE-Des61 | addgene full sequence | sequence record 494350 | Addgene NGS Result
TGAGATCCGGCTGCTAACAAAGCCCGAAAGGAAGCTGAGTTGGCTGCTGCCACCGCTGAGCAATAACTAG
CATAACCCCTTGGGGCCTCTAAACGGGTCTTGAGGGGTTTTTTGCTGAAAGGAGGAACTATATCCGGATT
GGCGAATGGG
[124 nt withheld, positions 151-274]
C
[91 nt withheld, positions 276-366]
A
[49 nt withheld, positions 368-416]
CCTTTGACGTTGGAGTCCACGTTCTTT
[37 nt withheld, positions 444-480]
ACCCTATCTCGGTCTATTCTTTTGATTTATAAGGGATTTTGCCGATTTCGGCCTATTGGTTAAAAAATGA
GCTGATTTAACAAAAATTTAACGCGAATTTTAACAAAATATTAACGCTTACAATTTAGGTGGCACTTTTC
GGGGAAATGTGCGCGGAACCCCTATTTGTTTATTTTTCTAAATACATTCAAATATGTATCCGCTCATGAA
TTAATTCTTAGAAAAACTCATCGAGCATCAAATGAAACTGCAATTTATTCATATCAGGATTATCAATACC
ATATTTTTGAAAAAGCCGTTTCTGTAATGAAGGAGAAAACTCACCGAGGCAGTTCCATAGGATGGCAAGA
TCCTGGTATCGGTCTGCGATTCCGACTCGTCCAACATCAATACAACCTATTAATTTCCCCTCGTCAAAAA
TAAGGTTATCAAGTGAGAAATCACCATGAGTGACGACTGAATCCGGTGAGAATGGCAAAAGTTTATGCAT
TTCTTTCCAGACTTGTTCAACAGGCCAGCCATTACGCTCGTCATCAAAATCACTCGCATCAACCAAACCG
TTATTCATTCGTGATTGCGCCTGAGCGAGACGAAATACGCGATCGCTGTTAAAAGGACAATTACAAACAG
GAATCGAATGCAACCGGCGCAGGAACACTGCCAGCGCATCAACAATATTTTCACCTGAATCAGGATATTC
TTCTAATACCTGGAATGCTGTTTTCCCGGGGATCGCAGTGGTGAGTAACCATGCATCATCAGGAGTACGG
ATAAAATGCTTGATGGTCGGAAGAGGCATAAATTCCGTCAGCCAGTTTAGTCTGACCATCTCATCTGTAA
CATCATTGGCAACGCTACCTTTGCCATGTTTCAGAAACAACTCTGGCGCATCGGGCTTCCCATACAATCG
ATAGATTGTCGCACCTGATTGCCCGACATTATCGCGAGCCCATTTATACCCATATAAATCAGCATCCATG
TTGGAATTTAATCGCGGCCTAGAGCAAGACGTTTCCCGTTGAATATGGCTCATAACACCCCTTGTATTAC
TGTTTATGTAAGCAGACAGTTTTATTGTTCATGACCAAAATCCCTTAACGTGAGTTTTCGTTCCACTGAG
CGTCAGACCCCGTAGAAAAGATCAAAGGATCTTCTTGAGATCCTTTTTTTCTGCGCGTAATCTGCTGCTT
GCAAACAAAAAAACCACCGCTACCAGCGGTGGTTTGTTTGCCGGATCAAGAGCTACCAACTCTTTTTCCG
AAGGTAACTGGCTTCAGCAGAGCGCAGATACCAAATACTGTCCTTCTAGTGTAGCCGTAGTTAGGCCACC
ACTTCAAGAACTCTGTAGCACCGCCTACATACCTCGCTCTGCTAATCCTGTTACCAGTGGCTGCTGCCAG
TGGCGATAAGTCGTGTCTTACCGGGTTGGACTCAAGACGATAGTTACCGGATAAGGCGCAGCGGTCGGGC
TGAACGGGGGGTTCGTGCACACAGCCCAGCTTGGAGCGAACGACCTACACCGAACTGAGATACCTACAGC
GTGAGCTATGAGAAAGCGCCACGCTTCCCGAAGGGAGAAAGGCGGACAGGTATCCGGTAAGCGGCAGGGT
CGGAACAGGAGAGCGCACGAGGGAGCTTCCAGGGGGAAACGCCTGGTATCTTTATAGTCCTGTCGGGTTT
CGCCACCTCTGACTTGAGCGTCGATTTTTGTGATGCTCGTCAGGGGGGCGGAGCCTATGGAAAAACGCCA
GCAACGCGGCCTTTTTACGGTTCCTGGCCTTTTGCTGGCCTTTTGCTCACATGTTCTTTCCTGCGTTATC
CCCTGATTCTGTGGATAACCGTATTACCGCCTTTGAGTGAGCTGATACCGCTCGCCGCAGCCGAACGACC
GAGCGCAGCGAGTCAGTGAGCGAGGAAGCGGAAGAGCGCCTGATGCGGTATTTTCTCCTTACGCATCTGT
GCGGTATTTCACACCGCAATGGTGCACTCTCAGTACAATCTGCTCTGATGCCGCATAGTTAAGCCAGTAT
ACACTCCGCTATCGCTACGTGACTGGGTCATGGCTGCGCCCCGACACCCGCCAACACCCGCTGACGCGCC
CTGACGGGCTTGTCTGCTCCCGGCATCCGCTTACAGACAAGCTGTGACCGTCTCCGGGAGCTGCATGTGT
CAGAGGTTTTCACCGTCATCACCGAAACGCGCGAGGCAGCTGCGGTAAAGCTCATCAGCGTGGTCGTGAA
GCGATTCACAGATGTCTGCCTGTTCATCCGCGTCCAGCTCGTTGAGTTTCTCCAGAAGCGTTAATGTCTG
GCTTCTGATAAAGCGGGCCATGTTAAGGGCGGTTTTTTCCTGTTTGGTCACTGATGCCTCCGTGTAAGGG
GGATTTCTGTTCATGGGGGTAATGATACCGATGAAACGAGAGAGGATGCTCACGATACGGGTTACTGATG
ATGAACATGCCCGGTTACTGGAACGTTGTGAGGGTAAACAACTGGCGGTATGGATGCGGCGGGACCAGAG
AAAAATCACTCAGGGTCAATGCCAGCGCTTCGTTAATACAGATGTAGGTGTTCCACAGGGTAGCCAGCAG
CATCCTGCGATGCAGATCCGGAACATAATGGTGCAGGGCGCTGACTTCCGCGTTTCCAGACTTTACGAAA
CACGGAAACCGAAGACCATTCATGTTGTTGCTCAGGTCGCAGACGTTTTGCAGCAGCAGTCGCTTCACGT
TCGCTCGCGTATCGGTGATTCATTCTGCTAACCAGTAAGGCAACCCCGCCAGCCTAGCCGGGTCCTCAAC
GACAGGAGCACGATCATGCGCACCCGTGGGGCCGCCATGCCGGCGATAATGGCCTGCTTCTCGCCGAAAC
GTTTGGTGGCGGGACCAGTGACGAAGGCTTGAGCGAGGGCGTGCAAGATTCCGAATACCGCAAGCGACAG
GCCGATCATCGTCGCGCTCCAGCGAAAGCGGTCCTCGCCGAAAATGACCCAGAGCGCTGCCGGCACCTGT
CCTACGAGTTGCATGATAAAGAAGACAGTCATAAGTGCGGCGACGATAGTCATGCCCCGCGCCCACCGGA
AGGAGCTGACTGGGTTGAAGGCTCTCAAGGGCATCGGTCGAGATCCCGGTGCCTAATGAGTGAGCTAACT
TACATTAATTGCGTTGCGCTCACTGCCCGCTTTCCAGTCGGGAAACCTGTCGTGCCAGCTGCATTAATGA
ATCGGCCAACGCGCGGGGAGAGGCGGTTTGCGTATTGGGCGCCAGGGTGGTTTTTCTTTTCACCAGTGAG
ACGGGCAACAGCTGATTGCCCTTCACCGCCTGGCCCTGAGAGAGTTGCAGCAAGCGGTCCACGCTGGTTT
GCCCCAGCAGGCGAAAATCCTGTTTGATGGTGGTTAACGGCGGGATATAACATGAGCTGTCTTCGGTATC
GTCGTATCCCACTACCGAGATATCCGCACCAACGCGCAGCCCGGACTCGGTAATGGCGCGCATTGCGCCC
AGCGCCATCTGATCGTTGGCAACCAGCATCGCAGTGGGAACGATGCCCTCATTCAGCATTTGCATGGTTT
GTTGAAAACCGGACATGGCACTCCAGTCGCCTTCCCGTTCCGCTATCGGCTGAATTTGATTGCGAGTGAG
ATATTTATGCCAGCCAGCCAGACGCAGACGCGCCGAGACAGAACTTAATGGGCCCGCTAACAGCGCGATT
TGCTGGTGACCCAATGCGACCAGATGCTCCACGCCCAGTCGCGTACCGTCTTCATGGGAGAAAATAATAC
TGTTGATGGGTGTCTGGTCAGAGACATCAAGAAATAACGCCGGAACATTAGTGCAGGCAGCTTCCACAGC
AATGGCATCCTGGTCATCCAGCGGATAGTTAATGATCAGCCCACTGACGCGTTGCGCGAGAAGATTGTGC
ACCGCCGCTTTACAGGCTTCGACGCCGCTTCGTTCTACCATCGACACCACCACGCTGGCACCCAGTTGAT
CGGCGCGAGATTTAATCGCCGCGACAATTTGCGACGGCGCGTGCAGGGCCAGACTGGAGGTGGCAACGCC
AATCAGCAACGACTGTTTGCCCGCCAGTTGTTGTGCCACGCGGTTGGGAATGTAATTCAGCTCCGCCATC
GCCGCTTCCACTTTTTCCCGCGTTTTCGCAGAAACGTGGCTGGCCTGGTTCACCACGCGGGAAACGGTCT
GATAAGAGACACCGGCATACTCTGCGACATCGTATAACGTTACTGGTTTCACATTCACCACCCTGAATTG
ACTCTCTTCCGGGCGCTATCATGCCATACCGCGAAAGGTTTTGCGCCATTCGATGGTGTCCGGGATCTCG
ACGCTCTCCCTTATGCGACTCCTGCATTAGGAAGCAGCCCAGTAGTAGGTTGAGGCCGTTGAGCACCGCC
GCCGCAAGGAATGGTGCATGCAAGGAGATGGCGCCCAACAGTCCCCCGGCCACGGGGCCTGCCACCATAC
CCACGCCGAAACAAGCGCTCATGAGCCCGAAGTGGCGAGCCCGATCTTCCCCATCGGTGATGTCGGCGAT
ATAGGCGCCAGCAACCGCACCTGTGGCGCCGGTGATGCCGGCCACGATGCGTCCGGCGTAGAGGATCGAG
ATCTCGATCCCGCGAAATTAATACGACTCACTATAGGGGAATTGTGAGCGGATAACAATTCCCCTCTAGA
AATAATTTTGTTTAACTTTAAGAAGGAGATATACCATGAGCAAGCATCACCATCATTCAGGCCATCACCA
TACCGGACACCACCATCATTCAGGCAGTCATCACCATTCCGGATCTGCTGCGGGTGGCGAAGAAGATAAG
AAACCGGCAGGTGGCGAAGGTGGCGGTGCCCATATCAACCTGAAAGTGAAAGGTCAAGACGGCAACGAAG
TCTTTTTCCGCATCAAACGTTCTACCCAGCTGAAAAAGCTGATGAACGCATACTGTGACCGTCAGTCTGT
AGACATGACCGCAATTGCTTTCCTGTTTGATGGTCGTCGCCTGCGTGCGGAACAGACCCCGGATGAACTG
GAGATGGAAGATGGCGACGAAATCGACGCAATGCTTCATCAGACTGGTGGCATGGATCGCGCGGATCTGC
GCAACATTGAAGGCCGCCTCGCAGAGATTGCCAAGACGATCGCTGCCGACTTACAACCTAAGCCCTTACC
ACCACCACCACCTGGTCGTAATTTCGAGGCAGCATTACGTCGTCCTGGGATCGCCCTTATCCTCGCATGT
TTAAAGGCCACACCCGCTAAGGGTTTATTACGTGAGGACTTCGACCCAGTACGTATCGCTGCTATCTACC
GTCACTACGCAGACGCTATCGCCGTCATCACGGACGAGAAGTACTTACAAGGTTCGATGTCCTTCTTACG
TCAAGTTCGTGCCGTTGCACCTCAACCTATCCTCTGTGTCGACTTCATCGTAGACCCCTCGCAAATCGAC
GAGGCACGTGCAGCAGGAGCTGACGCCATCCTCTTAATCGTAGCCATCCTCACGCCTGAGGCACTCAAGA
AGCTCTACGAGTACGCCAAGTCCTTAGGTTTAGACCCCATCGTAGAGGTTCACACTGAGGAAGAGCTCAA
GCGTGCCCTTAAGCTCGGTGCACGTATCATCGGTATCTTAAATATCGACTTGCGTACAGGGACTATCGAC
CGTAATGTAGCAGAGCACCTCATGCGTTTAGCCCGTAAGCAAGGGTTCCGTGGTGTATTAATCGCTATCG
GTGGATACTCTACTAAGGAAGAGCTCAAGAGTTTAGAGGGGTTAGCCGACGCCGTCCTTATCTGGGAAGC
CATCATGACGGCACCCGACATCGCAAAAAAACTGGCGAAACTGCGCGGCTAATAA
Features (pLannotate 1.2.2; 19 found; start..end, strand, type, name):
     10..59      +  CDS            SET1 (fragment): solubility-enhancement tag derived from T7 phage gene 10B
     67..114     +  terminator     T7 terminator: transcription terminator for bacteriophage T7 RNA polymerase
    151..579     +  rep_origin     f1 ori (sequence partly withheld): f1 bacteriophage origin of replication; arrow indicates direction of (+) strand synthesis
    632..689     +  promoter       AmpR promoter (fragment): bla
    698..1513    -  CDS            KanR: aminoglycoside phosphotransferase; aph(3')-Ia; confers resistance to kanamycin in bacteria or G418 (Geneticin®) in eukaryotes
   1635..2223    +  rep_origin     ori: high-copy-number ColE1/pMB1/pBR322/pUC origin of replication
   2409..2548    -  misc_feature   bom: basis of mobility region from pBR322
   2650..2841    -  CDS            rop: Rop protein, which maintains plasmids at low copy number; rop
   2858..3238    +  CDS            YPB1_ECOLX: Protein predicted: Swiss-Prot protein existence level 4. From Escherichia coli.
   3310..3601    -  CDS            TcR (fragment): tetracycline efflux protein; tet; confers resistance to tetracycline
   3616..3637    -  protein_bind   CAP binding site: CAP binding activates transcription in the presence of cAMP. E. coli catabolite activator protein
   3650..4732    -  CDS            lacI: lac repressor; lacI; The lac repressor binds to the lac operator to inhibit transcription in E. coli. This inhibition can be relieved by adding lactose or isopropyl-β-D-thiogalactopyranoside (IPTG).
   4733..4810    -  promoter       lacI promoter: lacI
   4818..5097    -  CDS            TcR (fragment): tetracycline efflux protein; tet; confers resistance to tetracycline
   5119..5137    +  promoter       T7 promoter: promoter for bacteriophage T7 RNA polymerase
   5138..5162    +  protein_bind   lac operator: The lac repressor binds to the lac operator to inhibit transcription in E. coli. This inhibition can be relieved by adding lactose or isopropyl-β-D-thiogalactopyranoside (IPTG). lac repressor encoded by lacI
   5177..5199    +  RBS            RBS: efficient ribosome binding site from bacteriophage T7 gene 10 (Olins and Rangwala, 1989)
   5287..5571    +  CDS            SUMO1 (fragment): SUMO1_ORYSJ - Also known as SMT3, SUM1. Experimental evidence at protein level: Swiss-Prot protein existence level 1. Ubiquitin-like protein which can be covalently attached to target lysines as a monomer. Does not seem to be involved in protein degradation and may function as an antagonist of ubiquitin in the degradation process (By similarity). From Oryza sativa subsp. japonica (Rice).
   5647..6138    +  CDS            trpC (fragment): TRPC_GEOKA - Protein inferred from homology: Swiss-Prot protein existence level 3. From Geobacillus kaustophilus (strain HTA426).
