[The description below was written by a language model from this plasmid's Addgene catalogue record and pLannotate feature annotations shown in this document.]
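Description:
pET28-hisSumo-KE-Des61 is a 6,345 nt bacterial expression plasmid built on the pET28 backbone for producing Des61, a synthetic, computationally designed Kemp eliminase, in E. coli. It is selected with kanamycin through the aph(3')-Ia KanR gene and replicates from a ColE1/pMB1-type origin. The backbone also carries the bom mobility region and rop, along with an f1 origin for single-stranded DNA production. The catalogue lists it as high copy, although rop normally moderates the copy number of pBR322-derived plasmids. Short tetracycline-resistance fragments, a partial AmpR promoter and a small SET1 match just upstream of the terminator appear to be backbone remnants or homology hits rather than functional parts.

The expression cassette follows the standard pET layout: a T7 promoter immediately followed by a lac operator, the T7 gene 10 ribosome binding site, the open reading frame and a T7 terminator, with a plasmid-borne lacI gene supplying repressor. Transcription therefore depends on a host that provides T7 RNA polymerase and is induced with IPTG. The insert, assembled by Golden Gate cloning, is fused at its N terminus to a 12xHis-bdSUMO tag. The annotation tool detects the SUMO module as a fragment resembling rice SUMO1, while the His tag is not separately annotated. The downstream coding region is flagged as a partial match to trpC (indole-3-glycerol phosphate synthase) from Geobacillus kaustophilus. This most likely reflects similarity between the designed enzyme and that natural protein family, though the record does not say so explicitly. The histidine tag allows metal-affinity purification, and SUMO fusions typically aid solubility and permit tag removal by a SUMO-specific protease, making the plasmid suited to producing Des61 for biochemical and structural characterisation.
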