Addgene plasmid #248009: pET28-hisSumo-KE-Des61
Purpose: Expression of synthetic Kemp eliminase (Des61)
Depositing lab: Sarel Fleishman. Depositing organization: Weizmann Institute of Science. Publication: Complete computational design of high-efficiency Kemp elimination enzymes. Listov D, Vos E, Hoffka G, Hoch SY, Berg A, Hamer-Rogotner S, Dym O, Kamerlin SCL, Fleishman SJ. Nature. 2025 Jul;643(8074):1421-1427. doi: 10.1038/s41586-025-09136-2. Epub 2025 Jun 18. PubMed 40533551.
Backbone
  Vector backbone: pET28
  Vector type: Bacterial Expression
Growth in bacteria
  Bacterial resistance: Kanamycin, 50 μg/mL
  Growth temperature: 37°C
  Growth strain: DH5alpha
  Copy number: High Copy
Gene/Insert
  Gene/Insert name: KE-Des61
  Species: Synthetic
  Promoter: T7
  Tag / fusion protein: 12xHis-bdSumo (N terminal on insert)
  Cloning method: Golden Gate
Terms and licenses: Academic/Nonprofit Terms; Industry Terms: Not Available to Industry
How to cite: pET28-hisSumo-KE-Des61 was a gift from Sarel Fleishman (Addgene plasmid # 248009 ; http://n2t.net/addgene:248009 ; RRID:Addgene_248009)
